>Addgene plasmid #176762 | pEE005 | addgene full sequence | sequence record 383074 | Addgene NGS Result
CGCGATTTGCTGGTGACCCAATGCGACCAGATGCTCCACGCCCAGTCGCGTACCGTCTTCATGGGAGAAA
ATAATACTGTTGATGGGTGTCTGGTCAGAGACATCAAGAAATAACGCCGGAACATTAGTGCAGGCAGCTT
CCACAGCAATGGCATCCTGGTCATCCAGCGGATAGTTAATGATCAGCCCACTGACGCGTTGCGCGAGAAG
ATTGTGCACCGCCGCTTTACAGGCTTCGACGCCGCTTCGTTCTACCATCGACACCACCACGCTGGCACCC
AGTTGATCGGCGCGAGATTTAATCGCCGCGACAATTTGCGACGGCGCGTGCAGGGCCAGACTGGAGGTGG
CAACGCCAATCAGCAACGACTGTTTGCCCGCCAGTTGTTGTGCCACGCGGTTGGGAATGTAATTCAGCTC
CGCCATCGCCGCTTCCACTTTTTCCCGCGTTTTCGCAGAAACGTGGCTGGCCTGGTTCACCACGCGGGAA
ACGGTCTGATAAGAGACACCGGCATACTCTGCGACATCGTATAACGTTACTGGTTTCACATTCACCACCC
TGAATTGACTCTCTTCCGGGCGCTATCATGCCATACCGCGAAAGGTTTTGCGCCATTCGATGGTGTCCGG
GATCTCGACGCTCTCCCTTATGCGACTCCTGCATTAGGAAGCAGCCCAGTAGTAGGTTGAGGCCGTTGAG
CACCGCCGCCGCAAGGAATGGTGCATGCAAGGAGATGGCGCCCAACAGTCCCCCGGCCACGGGGCCTGCC
ACCATACCCACGCCGAAACAAGCGCTCATGAGCCCGAAGTGGCGAGCCCGATCTTCCCCATCGGTGATGT
CGGCGATATAGGCGCCAGCAACCGCACCTGTGGCGCCGGTGATGCCGGCCACGATGCGTCCGGCGTAGAG
GATCGAGATCTCGATCCCGCGAAATTAATACGACTCACTATAGGGGAATTGTGAGCGGATAACAATTCCC
CTCTAGAAATAATTTTGTTTAACTTTAAGAAGGAGATATACATATGTGCCTGTATCTGAATATCTGGACT
CCGGACCTGAATGGCAGCCTGCCGGTTATGGTGTTCATTCACGGCGGCGGTAACCAGCAAGGTTCCACCG
CTCAGATCGCCGGTGGTGCACGTATCTACGAGGGCAAGAACCTGGCACGTCGTGGTCAGGTAGTTGTAGT
CACCCTTCAATACCGTCTGGGTGCACTGGGCTATCTGGTACACCCGGGTCTGGAAGCTGAATCCACCCAC
GGCAAGGCTGGTAACTATGGGGCTCTGGATCAGCTGGCAGCACTGCTCTGGATTAAAGAAAACATCCGCG
CTTTTGGTGGTGACCCGGAGCTGGTCACGCTGTTCGGCGAAAGCGCGGGCGCGGTTAACATCGGCAACCT
GCTGGTTATGCCGGCTGCAAAAGGTCTGTTTCACCGTGCTATCCTGCAGTCGGGGTCCCCGCGCCTGAAA
GCCTATTCTGCAGCGCGCAACGAAGGTATCGCTTTTGCACAGAAGCTGGGTGCTGCAGGTACTCCAGAGC
AGCAGGTGGCCCATCTGCGCACTCTGCCTGTCGATAGCCTGGTGAAAGGCGATTCTAACCCGATCAGCGG
CGGCAGCATGGCGCAGGGTAGCTGGCAGCCGGTACTGGATGGTTACTGGTTCCCACAGGCTCCGCTCGAT
GCGATGCGTAGCGGTGAACACCATCGTGTACCGCTGATCGTTGGTTCTTCCTCGGACGAGATGAGCCTGT
ACGTTCCGTCTGTTGTGACTCCGCTGATGCTGCAGACTTTTGTTCAGACCACTATTCCGGCGCCTTATCG
CCAGCAGGTCCTGGCACTGTACCCGCCGGGTACCACCAACGAACAAGCCCGTGCATCTTACGTGGCCCTG
GTCGGTGACCCGCTGGAGTCCACTTGTCGTCACGCAAGCCTCGAGCACCACCACCACCACCACTGAGATC
CGGCTGCTAACAAAGCCCGAAAGGAAGCTGAGTTGGCTGCTGCCACCGCTGAGCAATAACTAGCATAACC
CCTTGGGGCCTCTAAACGGGTCTTGAGGGGTTTTTTGCTGAAAGGAGGAACTATATCCGGATTGGCGAAT
GGG
[124 nt withheld, positions 2104-2227]
C
[91 nt withheld, positions 2229-2319]
A
[49 nt withheld, positions 2321-2369]
CCTTTGACGTTGGAGTCCACGTTCTTT
[37 nt withheld, positions 2397-2433]
ACCCTATCTCGGTCTATTCTTTTGATTTATAAGGGATTTTGCCGATTTCGGCCTATTGGTTAAAAAATGA
GCTGATTTAACAAAAATTTAACGCGAATTTTAACAAAATATTAACGCTTACAATTTAGGTGGCACTTTTC
GGGGAAATGTGCGCGGAACCCCTATTTGTTTATTTTTCTAAATACATTCAAATATGTATCCGCTCATGAG
ACAATAACCCTGATAAATGCTTCAATAATATTGAAAAAGGAAGAGTATGAGTATTCAACATTTCCGTGTC
GCCCTTATTCCCTTTTTTGCGGCATTTTGCCTTCCTGTTTTTGCTCACCCAGAAACGCTGGTGAAAGTAA
AAGATGCTGAAGATCAGTTGGGTGCACGAGTGGGTTACATCGAACTGGATCTCAACAGCGGTAAGATCCT
TGAGAGTTTTCGCCCCGAAGAACGTTTTCCAATGATGAGCACTTTTAAAGTTCTGCTATGTGGCGCGGTA
TTATCCCGTATTGACGCCGGGCAAGAGCAACTCGGTCGCCGCATACACTATTCTCAGAATGACTTGGTTG
AGTACTCACCAGTCACAGAAAAGCATCTTACGGATGGCATGACAGTAAGAGAATTATGCAGTGCTGCCAT
AACCATGAGTGATAACACTGCGGCCAACTTACTTCTGACAACGATCGGAGGACCGAAGGAGCTAACCGCT
TTTTTGCACAACATGGGGGATCATGTAACTCGCCTTGATCGTTGGGAACCGGAGCTGAATGAAGCCATAC
CAAACGACGAGCGTGACACCACGATGCCTGCAGCAATGGCAACAACGTTGCGCAAACTATTAACTGGCGA
ACTACTTACTCTAGCTTCCCGGCAACAATTAATAGACTGGATGGAGGCGGATAAAGTTGCAGGACCACTT
CTGCGCTCGGCCCTTCCGGCTGGCTGGTTTATTGCTGATAAATCTGGAGCCGGTGAGCGTGGGTCTCGCG
GTATCATTGCAGCACTGGGGCCAGATGGTAAGCCCTCCCGTATCGTAGTTATCTACACGACGGGGAGTCA
GGCAACTATGGATGAACGAAATAGACAGATCGCTGAGATAGGTGCCTCACTGATTAAGCATTGGTAACTG
TCAGACCAAGTTTACTCATATATACTTTAGATTGATTTAAAACTTCATTTTTAATTTAAAAGGATCTAGG
TGAAGATCCTTTTTGATAATCTCATGACCAAAATCCCTTAACGTGAGTTTTCGTTCCACTGAGCGTCAGA
CCCCGTAGAAAAGATCAAAGGATCTTCTTGAGATCCTTTTTTTCTGCGCGTAATCTGCTGCTTGCAAACA
AAAAAACCACCGCTACCAGCGGTGGTTTGTTTGCCGGATCAAGAGCTACCAACTCTTTTTCCGAAGGTAA
CTGGCTTCAGCAGAGCGCAGATACCAAATACTGTCCTTCTAGTGTAGCCGTAGTTAGGCCACCACTTCAA
GAACTCTGTAGCACCGCCTACATACCTCGCTCTGCTAATCCTGTTACCAGTGGCTGCTGCCAGTGGCGAT
AAGTCGTGTCTTACCGGGTTGGACTCAAGACGATAGTTACCGGATAAGGCGCAGCGGTCGGGCTGAACGG
GGGGTTCGTGCACACAGCCCAGCTTGGAGCGAACGACCTACACCGAACTGAGATACCTACAGCGTGAGCT
ATGAGAAAGCGCCACGCTTCCCGAAGGGAGAAAGGCGGACAGGTATCCGGTAAGCGGCAGGGTCGGAACA
GGAGAGCGCACGAGGGAGCTTCCAGGGGGAAACGCCTGGTATCTTTATAGTCCTGTCGGGTTTCGCCACC
TCTGACTTGAGCGTCGATTTTTGTGATGCTCGTCAGGGGGGCGGAGCCTATGGAAAAACGCCAGCAACGC
GGCCTTTTTACGGTTCCTGGCCTTTTGCTGGCCTTTTGCTCACATGTTCTTTCCTGCGTTATCCCCTGAT
TCTGTGGATAACCGTATTACCGCCTTTGAGTGAGCTGATACCGCTCGCCGCAGCCGAACGACCGAGCGCA
GCGAGTCAGTGAGCGAGGAAGCGGAAGAGCGCCTGATGCGGTATTTTCTCCTTACGCATCTGTGCGGTAT
TTCACACCGCAATGGTGCACTCTCAGTACAATCTGCTCTGATGCCGCATAGTTAAGCCAGTATACACTCC
GCTATCGCTACGTGACTGGGTCATGGCTGCGCCCCGACACCCGCCAACACCCGCTGACGCGCCCTGACGG
GCTTGTCTGCTCCCGGCATCCGCTTACAGACAAGCTGTGACCGTCTCCGGGAGCTGCATGTGTCAGAGGT
TTTCACCGTCATCACCGAAACGCGCGAGGCAGCTGCGGTAAAGCTCATCAGCGTGGTCGTGAAGCGATTC
ACAGATGTCTGCCTGTTCATCCGCGTCCAGCTCGTTGAGTTTCTCCAGAAGCGTTAATGTCTGGCTTCTG
ATAAAGCGGGCCATGTTAAGGGCGGTTTTTTCCTGTTTGGTCACTGATGCCTCCGTGTAAGGGGGATTTC
TGTTCATGGGGGTAATGATACCGATGAAACGAGAGAGGATGCTCACGATACGGGTTACTGATGATGAACA
TGCCCGGTTACTGGAACGTTGTGAGGGTAAACAACTGGCGGTATGGATGCGGCGGGACCAGAGAAAAATC
ACTCAGGGTCAATGCCAGCGCTTCGTTAATACAGATGTAGGTGTTCCACAGGGTAGCCAGCAGCATCCTG
CGATGCAGATCCGGAACATAATGGTGCAGGGCGCTGACTTCCGCGTTTCCAGACTTTACGAAACACGGAA
ACCGAAGACCATTCATGTTGTTGCTCAGGTCGCAGACGTTTTGCAGCAGCAGTCGCTTCACGTTCGCTCG
CGTATCGGTGATTCATTCTGCTAACCAGTAAGGCAACCCCGCCAGCCTAGCCGGGTCCTCAACGACAGGA
GCACGATCATGCGCACCCGTGGGGCCGCCATGCCGGCGATAATGGCCTGCTTCTCGCCGAAACGTTTGGT
GGCGGGACCAGTGACGAAGGCTTGAGCGAGGGCGTGCAAGATTCCGAATACCGCAAGCGACAGGCCGATC
ATCGTCGCGCTCCAGCGAAAGCGGTCCTCGCCGAAAATGACCCAGAGCGCTGCCGGCACCTGTCCTACGA
GTTGCATGATAAAGAAGACAGTCATAAGTGCGGCGACGATAGTCATGCCCCGCGCCCACCGGAAGGAGCT
GACTGGGTTGAAGGCTCTCAAGGGCATCGGTCGAGATCCCGGTGCCTAATGAGTGAGCTAACTTACATTA
ATTGCGTTGCGCTCACTGCCCGCTTTCCAGTCGGGAAACCTGTCGTGCCAGCTGCATTAATGAATCGGCC
AACGCGCGGGGAGAGGCGGTTTGCGTATTGGGCGCCAGGGTGGTTTTTCTTTTCACCAGTGAGACGGGCA
ACAGCTGATTGCCCTTCACCGCCTGGCCCTGAGAGAGTTGCAGCAAGCGGTCCACGCTGGTTTGCCCCAG
CAGGCGAAAATCCTGTTTGATGGTGGTTAACGGCGGGATATAACATGAGCTGTCTTCGGTATCGTCGTAT
CCCACTACCGAGATATCCGCACCAACGCGCAGCCCGGACTCGGTAATGGCGCGCATTGCGCCCAGCGCCA
TCTGATCGTTGGCAACCAGCATCGCAGTGGGAACGATGCCCTCATTCAGCATTTGCATGGTTTGTTGAAA
ACCGGACATGGCACTCCAGTCGCCTTCCCGTTCCGCTATCGGCTGAATTTGATTGCGAGTGAGATATTTA
TGCCAGCCAGCCAGACGCAGACGCGCCGAGACAGAACTTAATGGGCCCGCTAACAG
Features (pLannotate 1.2.2; 19 found; start..end, strand, type, name):
    550..627     -  promoter       lacI promoter: lacI
    635..914     -  CDS            TcR (fragment): tetracycline efflux protein; tet; confers resistance to tetracycline
    936..954     +  promoter       T7 promoter: promoter for bacteriophage T7 RNA polymerase
    955..979     +  protein_bind   lac operator: The lac repressor binds to the lac operator to inhibit transcription in E. coli. This inhibition can be relieved by adding lactose or isopropyl-β-D-thiogalactopyranoside (IPTG). lac repressor encoded by lacI
    994..1016    +  RBS            RBS: efficient ribosome binding site from bacteriophage T7 gene 10 (Olins and Rangwala, 1989)
   1027..1455    +  CDS            EST1_PIG (fragment): Experimental evidence at protein level: Swiss-Prot protein existence level 1. Involved in the detoxification of xenobiotics and in the activation of ester and amide prodrugs. Active towards triacylglycerides containing short-chain fatty acids from C2 to C6, and 1(3)-monoacylglycerols containing fatty acids from C2 to C12. Inactive on long-chain triacylglycerols and diacylglycerol. Hydrolyzes aromatic and alkyl esters and vitamin A acetate. The hydrolysis rate depends upon the amino acid promoiety and the esterification site of the prodrug. Aromatic promoieties are favored, highest rates are ob
   1936..1953    +  CDS            9xHis (fragment): 9xHis affinity tag
   1963..2012    +  CDS            SET1 (fragment): solubility-enhancement tag derived from T7 phage gene 10B
   2020..2067    +  terminator     T7 terminator: transcription terminator for bacteriophage T7 RNA polymerase
   2104..2532    +  rep_origin     f1 ori (sequence partly withheld): f1 bacteriophage origin of replication; arrow indicates direction of (+) strand synthesis
   2585..2689    +  promoter       AmpR promoter: bla
   2690..3550    +  CDS            AmpR: β-lactamase; bla; confers resistance to ampicillin, carbenicillin, and related antibiotics
   3721..4309    +  rep_origin     ori: high-copy-number ColE1/pMB1/pBR322/pUC origin of replication
   4495..4634    -  misc_feature   bom: basis of mobility region from pBR322
   4736..4927    -  CDS            rop: Rop protein, which maintains plasmids at low copy number; rop
   4944..5324    +  CDS            YPB1_ECOLX: Protein predicted: Swiss-Prot protein existence level 4. From Escherichia coli.
   5396..5687    -  CDS            TcR (fragment): tetracycline efflux protein; tet; confers resistance to tetracycline
   5702..5723    -  protein_bind   CAP binding site: CAP binding activates transcription in the presence of cAMP. E. coli catabolite activator protein
   5736..549     -  CDS            lacI (across the origin): lac repressor; lacI; The lac repressor binds to the lac operator to inhibit transcription in E. coli. This inhibition can be relieved by adding lactose or isopropyl-β-D-thiogalactopyranoside (IPTG).
