[The description below was written by a language model from this plasmid's Addgene catalogue record and pLannotate feature annotations shown in this document.]
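Description:
pEE005 is a bacterial expression plasmid built on the pET21b(+) backbone that encodes a codon-optimized, putative thermophilic poly(ethylene terephthalate) (PET) hydrolase. The roughly 900 bp insert, designated "101", derives from an environmental (metagenomic) sample rather than a cultured organism, and was placed between the NdeI and XhoI sites of the vector. The full sequenced construct is about 6.3 kb. It is propagated in E. coli through a ColE1/pBR322-type origin accompanied by the bom region and the rop gene, and is selected with ampicillin via the β-lactamase gene. An f1 origin is also present, allowing single-stranded DNA production. Short tetracycline-resistance fragments in the annotation are nonfunctional remnants of the pBR322 lineage.

Expression follows the standard pET arrangement: a T7 promoter immediately followed by a lac operator, then the efficient T7 gene 10 ribosome binding site, the open reading frame, and a T7 terminator. The plasmid carries its own lacI gene, so the lac repressor keeps transcription off until IPTG or lactose is supplied in a host that provides T7 RNA polymerase. The coding sequence is fused in frame to the backbone's C-terminal 6xHis tag (flagged by the annotation software as a partial 9xHis match), which permits metal-affinity purification. The automated annotation labels part of the insert as similar to a pig carboxylesterase, a homology hit consistent with an esterase-type fold rather than an indication of the gene's origin. A short downstream "SET1" match likely reflects T7-derived backbone sequence. The construct is intended for recombinant production of this candidate enzyme, as part of a survey of naturally occurring thermotolerant PET hydrolase scaffolds.
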