Addgene plasmid #176762: pEE005
Purpose: Encodes codon optimized putative thermophilic PET hydrolase enzyme for bacterial expression
Depositing lab: Gregg Beckham. Depositing organization: National Laboratory of the Rockies (NLR). Publication: Sourcing thermotolerant poly(ethylene terephthalate) hydrolase scaffolds from natural diversity. Erickson E, Gado JE, Avilan L, Bratti F, Brizendine RK, Cox PA, Gill R, Graham R, Kim DJ, Konig G, Michener WE, Poudel S, Ramirez KJ, Shakespeare TJ, Zahn M, Boyd ES, Payne CM, DuBois JL, Pickford AR, Beckham GT, McGeehan JE. Nat Commun. 2022 Dec 21;13(1):7850. doi: 10.1038/s41467-022-35237-x. PubMed 36543766.
Backbone
  Vector backbone: pET21b(+)
  Backbone manufacturer: EMD Biosciences
  Backbone size w/o insert (bp): 5366
  Vector type: Bacterial Expression
Growth in bacteria
  Bacterial resistance: Ampicillin, 100 μg/mL
  Growth temperature: 37°C
  Growth strain: DH5alpha
  Copy number: High Copy
Gene/Insert
  Gene/Insert name: 101 (alt name: Environmental sample YNPsite06_CeleraDRAFT_263770)
  Species: Environmental sample
  Insert size (bp): 903
  Promoter: T7
  Tag / fusion protein: 6xHis (C terminal on backbone)
  Cloning method: Restriction Enzyme; 5′ cloning site NdeI (unknown if destroyed); 3′ cloning site XhoI (unknown if destroyed)
  Sequencing primers: 5′ T7 For; 3′ T7 Rev
Terms and licenses: Academic/Nonprofit Terms; Industry Terms: Not Available to Industry
Depositor comments: Accession Number YNPsite06_CeleraDRAFT_263770
How to cite: pEE005 was a gift from Gregg Beckham (Addgene plasmid # 176762 ; http://n2t.net/addgene:176762 ; RRID:Addgene_176762)
